>Addgene plasmid #180380 | W118-1_hZBTB7B | addgene full sequence | sequence record 355868 | Addgene NGS Result
AGCGCACGAGGGAGCTTCCAGGGGGAAACGCCTGGTATCTTTATAGTCCTGTCGGGTTTCGCCACCTCTG
ACTTGAGCGTCGATTTTTGTGATGCTCGTCAGGGGGGCGGAGCCTATGGAAAAACGCCAGCAACGCGGCC
TTTTTACGGTTCCTGGCCTTTTGCTGGCCTTTTGCTCACATGTTCTTTCCTGCGTTATCCCCTGATTCTG
TGGATAACCGTATTACCGCCTTTGAGTGAGCTGATACCGCTCGCCGCAGCCGAACGACCGAGCGCAGCGA
GTCAGTGAGCGAGGAAGCGGAAGAGCGCCCAATACGCAAACCGCCTCTCCCCGCGCGTTGGCCGATTCAT
TAATGCAGCTGGCACGACAGGTTTCCCGACTGGAAAGCGGGCAGTGAGCGCAACGCAATTAATGTGAGTT
AGCTCACTCATTAGGCACCCCAGGCTTTACACTTTATGCTTCCGGCTCGTATGTTGTGTGGAATTGTGAG
CGGATAACAATTTCACACAGGAAACAGCTATGACCATGATTACGCCAAGCGCGCAATTAACCCTCACTAA
AGGGAACAAAAGCTGGAGCTGCAAGCTTAATGTAGTCTTATGCAATACTCTTGTAGTCTTGCAACATGGT
AACGATGAGTTAGCAACATGCCTTACAAGGAGAGAAAAAGCACCGTGCATGCCGATTGGTGGAAGTAAGG
TGGTACGATCGTGCCTTATTAGGAAGGCAACAGACGGGTCTGACATGGATTGGACGAACCACTGAATTGC
CGCATTGCAGAGATATTGTATTTAAGTGCCTAGCTCGATACATAAACGGGTCTCTCTGGTTAGACCAGAT
CTGAGCCTGGGAGCTCTCTGGCTAACTAGGGAACCCACTGCTTAAGCCTCAATAAAGCTTGCCTTGAGTG
CTTCAAGTAGTGTGTGCCCGTCTGTTGTGTGACTCTGGTAACTAGAGATCCCTCAGACCCTTTTAGTCAG
TGTGGAAAATCTCTAGCAGTGGCGCCCGAACAGGGACTTGAAAGCGAAAGGGAAACCAGAGGAGCTCTCT
CGACGCAGGACTCGGCTTGCTGAAGCGCGCACGGCAAGAGGCGAGGGGCGGCGACTGGTGAGTACGCCAA
AAATTTTGACTAGCGGAGGCTAGAAGGAGAGAGATGGGTGCGAGAGCGTCAGTATTAAGCGGGGGAGAAT
TAGATCGCGATGGGAAAAAATTCGGTTAAGGCCAGGGGGAAAGAAAAAATATAAATTAAAACATATAGTA
TGGGCAAGCAGGGAGCTAGAACGATTCGCAGTTAATCCTGGCCTGTTAGAAACATCAGAAGGCTGTAGAC
AAATACTGGGACAGCTACAACCATCCCTTCAGACAGGATCAGAAGAACTTAGATCATTATATAATACAGT
AGCAACCCTCTATTGTGTGCATCAAAGGATAGAGATAAAAGACACCAAGGAAGCTTTAGACAAGATAGAG
GAAGAGCAAAACAAAAGTAAGACCACCGCACAGCAAGCGGCCGCTGATCTTCAGACCTGGAGGAGGAGAT
ATGAGGGACAATTGGAGAAGTGAATTATATAAATATAAAGTAGTAAAAATTGAACCATTAGGAGTAGCAC
CCACCAAGGCAAAGAGAAGAGTGGTGCAGAGAGAAAAAAGAGCAGTGGGAATAGGAGCTTTGTTCCTTGG
GTTCTTGGGAGCAGCAGGAAGCACTATGGGCGCAGCGTCAATGACGCTGACGGTACAGGCCAGACAATTA
TTGTCTGGTATAGTGCAGCAGCAGAACAATTTGCTGAGGGCTATTGAGGCGCAACAGCATCTGTTGCAAC
TCACAGTCTGGGGCATCAAGCAGCTCCAGGCAAGAATCCTGGCTGTGGAAAGATACCTAAAGGATCAACA
GCTCCTGGGGATTTGGGGTTGCTCTGGAAAACTCATTTGCACCACTGCTGTGCCTTGGAATGCTAGTTGG
AGTAATAAATCTCTGGAACAGATTTGGAATCACACGACCTGGATGGAGTGGGACAGAGAAATTAACAATT
ACACAAGCTTAATACACTCCTTAATTGAAGAATCGCAAAACCAGCAAGAAAAGAATGAACAAGAATTATT
GGAATTAGATAAATGGGCAAGTTTGTGGAATTGGTTTAACATAACAAATTGGCTGTGGTATATAAAATTA
TTCATAATGATAGTAGGAGGCTTGGTAGGTTTAAGAATAGTTTTTGCTGTACTTTCTATAGTGAATAGAG
TTAGGCAGGGATATTCACCATTATCGTTTCAGACCCACCTCCCAACCCCGAGGGGACCCGACAGGCCCGA
AGGAATAGAAGAAGAAGGTGGAGAGAGAGACAGAGACAGATCCATTCGATTAGTGAACGGATCTCGACGG
TATCGGTTAACTTTTAAAAGAAAAGGGGGGATTGGGGGGTACAGTGCAGGGGAAAGAATAGTAGACATAA
TAGCAACAGACATACAAACTAAAGAATTACAAAAACAAATTACAAAATTCAAAATTTTATCGATAAGCTT
GGGAGTTCCGCGTTACATAACTTACGGTAAATGGCCCGCCTGGCTGACCGCCCAACGACCCCCGCCCATT
GACGTCAATAATGACGTATGTTCCCATAGTAACGCCAATAGGGACTTTCCATTGACGTCAATGGGTGGAG
TATTTACGGTAAACTGCCCACTTGGCAGTACATCAAGTGTATCATATGCCAAGTACGCCCCCTATTGACG
TCAATGACGGTAAATGGCCCGCCTGGCATTATGCCCAGTACATGACCTTATGGGACTTTCCTACTTGGCA
GTACATCTACGTATTAGTCATCGCTATTACCATGGTGATGCGGTTTTGGCAGTACATCAATGGGCGTGGA
TAGCGGTTTGACTCACGGGGATTTCCAAGTCTCCACCCCATTGACGTCAATGGGAGTTTGTTTTGGCACC
AAAATCAACGGGACTTTCCAAAATGTCGTAACAACTCCGCCCCATTGACGCAAATGGGCGGTAGGCGTGT
ACGGTGGGAGGTCTATATAAGCAGAGCTCGTTTAGTGAACCGTCAGATCGCCTGGAGACGCCATCCACGC
TGTTTTGACCTCCATAGAAGACACCGACTCTAGTCCAGTGTGGTGGAATTCTGCAGATATCAACAAGTTT
GTACAAAAAAGCAGGCTTCACCATGGGGAGCCCCGAGGATGACCTGATTGGGATTCCATTCCCGGACCAC
AGCAGTGAGCTCCTGAGCTGCCTCAATGAGCAGCGCCAGCTGGGCCACCTATGTGACCTCACCATCCGGA
CGCAGGGCCTTGAATACCGCACCCACAGGGCTGTGCTAGCTGCCTGTAGCCACTACTTCAAGAAGCTTTT
CACTGAGGGCGGTGGCGGAGCTGTCATGGGGGCCGGGGGTAGCGGGACGGCCACTGGGGGAGCAGGGGCC
GGTGTGTGTGAGCTGGACTTTGTAGGGCCAGAGGCACTAGGCGCCCTCCTTGAATTTGCCTATACAGCCA
CACTGACCACCAGCAGCGCCAACATGCCAGCTGTGCTCCAGGCTGCCCGCCTGCTGGAGATCCCGTGTGT
CATCGCTGCTTGCATGGAGATTCTGCAGGGCAGTGGGCTAGAAGCTCCCAGCCCGGACGAGGATGACTGT
GAGCGAGCCCGCCAGTATCTGGAGGCCTTTGCCACAGCCACGGCCTCTGGAGTTCCCAATGGTGAAGACA
GTCCTCCACAGGTGCCCCTCCCACCACCTCCGCCACCGCCACCTCGGCCTGTTGCCCGCCGCAGCCGCAA
GCCCCGGAAAGCTTTCCTGCAAACCAAGGGGGCCAGAGCAAACCACCTAGTCCCTGAGGTGCCCACAGTG
CCCGCCCATCCCTTGACCTATGAGGAGGAGGAGGTGGCGGGCAGAGTGGGCAGCAGTGGGGGCAGTGGGC
CGGGGGACAGCTACAGCCCTCCCACAGGAACTGCCTCCCCTCCTGAGGGTCCCCAGAGCTACGAACCCTA
TGAGGGTGAGGAAGAAGAAGAGGAGCTGGTATATCCCCCAGCCTATGGGCTGGCGCAGGGTGGCGGGCCC
CCGCTGTCCCCAGAGGAGCTGGGCTCAGATGAGGATGCCATCGATCCTGACCTGATGGCCTACCTAAGCT
CCCTGCACCAGGACAACCTGGCACCAGGCCTGGACAGCCAAGACAAGCTGGTGCGCAAACGCCGCTCCCA
GATGCCTCAGGAGTGCCCTGTCTGCCACAAGATCATCCATGGGGCAGGCAAACTGCCTCGCCACATGAGG
ACCCACACAGGCGAGAAGCCCTTTGCCTGCGAGGTCTGCGGTGTTCGATTCACCAGGAACGACAAGCTGA
AGATCCACATGCGGAAGCACACGGGAGAGCGCCCCTACTCATGCCCGCACTGCCCAGCCCGCTTCCTGCA
CAGCTACGACCTCAAGAACCACATGCACCTGCACACAGGGGACCGGCCCTATGAGTGCCACCTGTGCCAC
AAGGCTTTCGCCAAGGAGGACCACCTGCAGCGCCACCTCAAAGGCCAGAACTGCCTGGAGGTGCGCACCC
GACGGCGCCGCAAGGACGATGCACCACCCCACTACCCACCACCCTCTACCGCTGCTGCATCCCCCGCTGG
CCTCGACCTCTCCAATGGCCACCTGGACACCTTCCGCCTCTCTCTAGCTCGATTCTGGGAGCAGTCAGCC
CCCACTGGGCCCCCGGTCTCTACCCCAGGGCCCCCTGATGACGATGAGGAGGAAGGGGCACCCACCACAC
CCCAGGCTGAAGGTGCCATGGAGTCCTCTTAGGACCCAGCTTTCTTGTACAAAGTGGTTGATATCCAGCA
CAGTGGCGGCCGCTCGACAATCAACCTCTGGATTACAAAATTTGTGAAAGATTGACTGGTATTCTTAACT
ATGTTGCTCCTTTTACGCTATGTGGATACGCTGCTTTAATGCCTTTGTATCATGCTATTGCTTCCCGTAT
GGCTTTCATTTTCTCCTCCTTGTATAAATCCTGGTTGCTGTCTCTTTATGAGGAGTTGTGGCCCGTTGTC
AGGCAACGTGGCGTGGTGTGCACTGTGTTTGCTGACGCAACCCCCACTGGTTGGGGCATTGCCACCACCT
GTCAGCTCCTTTCCGGGACTTTCGCTTTCCCCCTCCCTATTGCCACGGCGGAACTCATCGCCGCCTGCCT
TGCCCGCTGCTGGACAGGGGCTCGGCTGTTGGGCACTGACAATTCCGTGGTGTTGTCGGGGAAGCTGACG
TCCTTTCCATGGCTGCTCGCCTGTGTTGCCACCTGGATTCTGCGCGGGACGTCCTTCTGCTACGTCCCTT
CGGCCCTCAATCCAGCGGACCTTCCTTCCCGCGGCCTGCTGCCGGCTCTGCGGCCTCTTCCGCGTCTTCG
CCTTCGCCCTCAGACGAGTCGGATCTCCCTTTGGGCCGCCTCCCCGCCTGGAATTCTACCGGGTAGGGGA
GGCGCTTTTCCCAAGGCAGTCTGGAGCATGCGCTTTAGCAGCCCCGCTGGGCACTTGGCGCTACACAAGT
GGCCTCTGGCCTCGCACACATTCCACATCCACCGGTAGGCGCCAACCGGCTCCGTTCTTTGGTGGCCCCT
TCGCGCCACCTTCTACTCCTCCCCTAGTCAGGAAGTTCCCCCCCGCCCCGCAGCTCGCGTCGTGCAGGAC
GTGACAAATGGAAGTAGCACGTCTCACTAGTCTCGTGCAGATGGACAGCACCGCTGAGCAATGGAAGCGG
GTAGGCCTTTGGGGCAGCGGCCAATAGCAGCTTTGCTCCTTCGCTTTCTGGGCTCAGAGGCTGGGAAGGG
GTGGGTCCGGGGGCGGGCTCAGGGGCGGGCTCAGGGGCGGGGCGGGCGCCCGAAGGTCCTCCGGAGGCCC
GGCATTCTGCACGCTTCAAAAGCGCACGTCTGCCGCGCTGTTCTCCTCTTCCTCATCTCCGGGCCTTTCG
ACCTGCAGCCCAAGCTTACCATGACCGAGTACAAGCCCACGGTGCGCCTCGCCACCCGCGACGACGTCCC
CAGGGCCGTACGCACCCTCGCCGCCGCGTTCGCCGACTACCCCGCCACGCGCCACACCGTCGATCCGGAC
CGCCACATCGAGCGGGTCACCGAGCTGCAAGAACTCTTCCTCACGCGCGTCGGGCTCGACATCGGCAAGG
TGTGGGTCGCGGACGACGGCGCCGCGGTGGCGGTCTGGACCACGCCGGAGAGCGTCGAAGCGGGGGCGGT
GTTCGCCGAGATCGGCCCGCGCATGGCCGAGTTGAGCGGTTCCCGGCTGGCCGCGCAGCAACAGATGGAA
GGCCTCCTGGCGCCGCACCGGCCCAAGGAGCCCGCGTGGTTCCTGGCCACCGTCGGCGTCTCGCCCGACC
ACCAGGGCAAGGGTCTGGGCAGCGCCGTCGTGCTCCCCGGAGTGGAGGCGGCCGAGCGCGCCGGGGTGCC
CGCCTTCCTGGAGACCTCCGCGCCCCGCAACCTCCCCTTCTACGAGCGGCTCGGCTTCACCGTCACCGCC
GACGTCGAGGTGCCCGAAGGACCGCGCACCTGGTGCATGACCCGCAAGCCCGGTGCCTGACGCCCGCCCC
ACGACCCGCAGCGCCCGACCGAAAGGAGCGCACGACCCCATGCATCTCGAGGGCCCGGTACCTTTAAGAC
CAATGACTTACAAGGCAGCTGTAGATCTTAGCCACTTTTTAAAAGAAAAGGGGGGACTGGAAGGGCTAGC
TCACTCCCAACGAAGACAAGATCTGCTTTTTGCTTGTACTGGGTCTCTCTGGTTAGACCAGATCTGAGCC
TGGGAGCTCTCTGGCTAACTAGGGAACCCACTGCTTAAGCCTCAATAAAGCTTGCCTTGAGTGCTTCAAG
TAGTGTGTGCCCGTCTGTTGTGTGACTCTGGTAACTAGAGATCCCTCAGACCCTTTTAGTCAGTGTGGAA
AATCTCTAGCAGTAGTAGTTCATGTCATCTTATTATTCAGTATTTATAACTTGCAAAGAAATGAATATCA
GAGAGTGAGAGGAACTTGTTTATTGCAGCTTATAATGGTTACAAATAAAGCAATAGCATCACAAATTTCA
CAAATAAAGCATTTTTTTCACTGCATTCTAGTTGTGGTTTGTCCAAACTCATCAATGTATCTTATCATGT
CTGGCTCTAGCTATCCCGCCCCTAACTCCGCCCATCCCGCCCCTAACTCCGCCCAGTTCCGCCCATTCTC
CGCCCCATGGCTGACTAATTTTTTTTATTTATGCAGAGGCCGAGGCCGCCTCGGCCTCTGAGCTATTCCA
GAAGTAGTGAGGAGGCTTTTTTGGAGGCCTAGGGACGTACCCAATTCGCCCTATAGTGAGTCGTATTACG
CGCGCTCACTGGCCGTCGTTTTACAACGTCGTGACTGGGAAAACCCTGGCGTTACCCAACTTAATCGCCT
TGCAGCACATCCCCCTTTCGCCAGCTGGCGTAATAGCGAAGAGGCCCGCACCGATCGCCCTTCCCAACAG
TTGCGCAGCCTGAATGGCGAATGGG
[124 nt withheld, positions 7516-7639]
C
[91 nt withheld, positions 7641-7731]
A
[49 nt withheld, positions 7733-7781]
CCTTTGACGTTGGAGTCCACGTTCTTT
[37 nt withheld, positions 7809-7845]
ACCCTATCTCGGTCTATTCTTTTGATTTATAAGGGATTTTGCCGATTTCGGCCTATTGGTTAAAAAATGA
GCTGATTTAACAAAAATTTAACGCGAATTTTAACAAAATATTAACGCTTACAATTTAGGTGGCACTTTTC
GGGGAAATGTGCGCGGAACCCCTATTTGTTTATTTTTCTAAATACATTCAAATATGTATCCGCTCATGAG
ACAATAACCCTGATAAATGCTTCAATAATATTGAAAAAGGAAGAGTATGAGTATTCAACATTTCCGTGTC
GCCCTTATTCCCTTTTTTGCGGCATTTTGCCTTCCTGTTTTTGCTCACCCAGAAACGCTGGTGAAAGTAA
AAGATGCTGAAGATCAGTTGGGTGCACGAGTGGGTTACATCGAACTGGATCTCAACAGCGGTAAGATCCT
TGAGAGTTTTCGCCCCGAAGAACGTTTTCCAATGATGAGCACTTTTAAAGTTCTGCTATGTGGCGCGGTA
TTATCCCGTATTGACGCCGGGCAAGAGCAACTCGGTCGCCGCATACACTATTCTCAGAATGACTTGGTTG
AGTACTCACCAGTCACAGAAAAGCATCTTACGGATGGCATGACAGTAAGAGAATTATGCAGTGCTGCCAT
AACCATGAGTGATAACACTGCGGCCAACTTACTTCTGACAACGATCGGAGGACCGAAGGAGCTAACCGCT
TTTTTGCACAACATGGGGGATCATGTAACTCGCCTTGATCGTTGGGAACCGGAGCTGAATGAAGCCATAC
CAAACGACGAGCGTGACACCACGATGCCTGTAGCAATGGCAACAACGTTGCGCAAACTATTAACTGGCGA
ACTACTTACTCTAGCTTCCCGGCAACAATTAATAGACTGGATGGAGGCGGATAAAGTTGCAGGACCACTT
CTGCGCTCGGCCCTTCCGGCTGGCTGGTTTATTGCTGATAAATCTGGAGCCGGTGAGCGTGGGTCTCGCG
GTATCATTGCAGCACTGGGGCCAGATGGTAAGCCCTCCCGTATCGTAGTTATCTACACGACGGGGAGTCA
GGCAACTATGGATGAACGAAATAGACAGATCGCTGAGATAGGTGCCTCACTGATTAAGCATTGGTAACTG
TCAGACCAAGTTTACTCATATATACTTTAGATTGATTTAAAACTTCATTTTTAATTTAAAAGGATCTAGG
TGAAGATCCTTTTTGATAATCTCATGACCAAAATCCCTTAACGTGAGTTTTCGTTCCACTGAGCGTCAGA
CCCCGTAGAAAAGATCAAAGGATCTTCTTGAGATCCTTTTTTTCTGCGCGTAATCTGCTGCTTGCAAACA
AAAAAACCACCGCTACCAGCGGTGGTTTGTTTGCCGGATCAAGAGCTACCAACTCTTTTTCCGAAGGTAA
CTGGCTTCAGCAGAGCGCAGATACCAAATACTGTTCTTCTAGTGTAGCCGTAGTTAGGCCACCACTTCAA
GAACTCTGTAGCACCGCCTACATACCTCGCTCTGCTAATCCTGTTACCAGTGGCTGCTGCCAGTGGCGAT
AAGTCGTGTCTTACCGGGTTGGACTCAAGACGATAGTTACCGGATAAGGCGCAGCGGTCGGGCTGAACGG
GGGGTTCGTGCACACAGCCCAGCTTGGAGCGAACGACCTACACCGAACTGAGATACCTACAGCGTGAGCT
ATGAGAAAGCGCCACGCTTCCCGAAGGGAGAAAGGCGGACAGGTATCCGGTAAGCGGCAGGGTCGGAACA
GGAG
Features (pLannotate 1.2.2; 30 found; start..end, strand, type, name):
    305..397     +  CDS            lacI (fragment): lac repressor; lacI; The lac repressor binds to the lac operator to inhibit transcription in E. coli. This inhibition can be relieved by adding lactose or isopropyl-β-D-thiogalactopyranoside (IPTG).
    410..431     +  protein_bind   CAP binding site: CAP binding activates transcription in the presence of cAMP. E. coli catabolite activator protein
    446..476     +  promoter       lac promoter: promoter for the E. coli lac operon
    484..500     +  protein_bind   lac operator: The lac repressor binds to the lac operator to inhibit transcription in E. coli. This inhibition can be relieved by adding lactose or isopropyl-β-D-thiogalactopyranoside (IPTG). lac repressor encoded by lacI
    545..563     +  promoter       T3 promoter: promoter for bacteriophage T3 RNA polymerase
    591..817     +  promoter       RSV promoter: Rous sarcoma virus enhancer/promoter
    818..998     +  LTR            5' LTR (truncated): truncated 5' long terminal repeat (LTR) from HIV-1
   1045..1170    +  misc_feature   HIV-1 Ψ: packaging signal of human immunodeficiency virus type 1
   1154..1517    +  CDS            HIV-1 gag (fragment): gag protein from human immunodeficiency virus 1; gag
   1663..1896    +  misc_feature   RRE: The Rev response element (RRE) of HIV-1 allows for Rev-dependent mRNA export from the nucleus to the cytoplasm.
   2273..2373    +  CDS            Rev (fragment): human immunodeficiency virus 1 (HIV-1) Rev protein; rev; enhances nuclear export of unspliced and incompletely spliced viral mRNAs
   2392..2508    +  misc_feature   cPPT/CTS: central polypurine tract and central termination sequence of HIV-1
   2531..2834    +  enhancer       CMV enhancer: human cytomegalovirus immediate early enhancer
   2835..3038    +  promoter       CMV promoter: human cytomegalovirus (CMV) immediate early promoter
   3143..3167    +  protein_bind   attB1: mutant version of attB; recombination site for the Gateway® BP reaction BP Clonase™
   3173..4789    +  CDS            ZBTB7B: ZBT7B_HUMAN - Also known as ZBTB15, ZFP67, ZNF857B. Experimental evidence at protein level: Swiss-Prot protein existence level 1. Transcription regulator that acts as a key regulator of lineage commitment of immature T-cell precursors. Exerts distinct biological functions in the mammary epithelial cells and T cells in a tissue-specific manner. Necessary and sufficient for commitment of CD4 lineage, while its absence causes CD8 commitment. Development of immature T-cell precursors (thymocytes) to either the CD4 helper or CD8 killer T-cell lineages correlates precisely with their T-cell receptor
   4794..4818    -  protein_bind   attB2: mutant version of attB; recombination site for the Gateway® BP reaction BP Clonase™
   4849..5437    +  misc_feature   WPRE: woodchuck hepatitis virus posttranscriptional regulatory element
   5451..5950    +  promoter       PGK promoter: mouse phosphoglycerate kinase 1 promoter
   5971..6570    +  CDS            PuroR: puromycin N-acetyltransferase; pac from Streptomyces alboniger; confers resistance to puromycin
   6638..6775    +  CDS            nef (fragment): NEF_HV1LA - Experimental evidence at protein level: Swiss-Prot protein existence level 1. Extracellular Nef protein targets CD4(+) T-lymphocytes for apoptosis by interacting with CXCR4 surface receptors. From Human immunodeficiency virus type 1 group M subtype B (isolate Lai) (HIV-1).
   6761..6941    +  LTR            5' LTR (truncated): truncated 5' long terminal repeat (LTR) from HIV-1
   7013..7134    +  polyA_signal   SV40 poly(A) signal: SV40 polyadenylation signal
   7174..7309    +  rep_origin     SV40 ori: SV40 origin of replication
   7330..7348    -  promoter       T7 promoter: promoter for bacteriophage T7 RNA polymerase
   7356..7511    +  CDS            lacZα (fragment): LacZα fragment of β-galactosidase; lacZ fragment
   7516..7944    +  rep_origin     f1 ori (sequence partly withheld): f1 bacteriophage origin of replication; arrow indicates direction of (+) strand synthesis
   7997..8101    +  promoter       AmpR promoter: bla
   8102..8962    +  CDS            AmpR: β-lactamase; bla; confers resistance to ampicillin, carbenicillin, and related antibiotics
   9133..122     +  rep_origin     ori (across the origin): high-copy-number ColE1/pMB1/pBR322/pUC origin of replication
