[The description below was written by a language model from this plasmid's Addgene catalogue record and pLannotate feature annotations shown in this document.]
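Description:
W118-1_hZBTB7B is a lentiviral mammalian expression plasmid built on the W118-1 backbone, made to deliver the human ZBTB7B gene into cells by viral transduction. The sequenced record is about 9.6 kb, consistent with an 8 kb backbone plus an insert of roughly 1.6 kb. In bacteria it is maintained by a ColE1/pUC-type origin and selected with ampicillin through the bla gene. The catalogue lists it as low copy and grown in a recombination-stabilising strain, a common precaution for plasmids carrying repeated LTRs. An f1 origin, an SV40 origin and poly(A) signal, and remnants of a lac/lacZα cloning region with T3 and T7 promoters lie outside the viral unit.

The transfer cassette has a third-generation style layout. An RSV promoter fused to a truncated HIV-1 5' LTR drives genomic RNA production in packaging cells, followed by the Ψ packaging signal with a partial gag sequence, the RRE for Rev-dependent nuclear export, and the cPPT/CTS, which aids nuclear import of the reverse-transcribed genome. A second truncated LTR annotated downstream closes the unit.

Within the unit, the CMV enhancer/promoter drives the ZBTB7B coding sequence. The gene is flanked by attB1 and attB2 sites left by Gateway recombination, and no epitope tag or reporter is annotated. A WPRE follows to improve transcript processing and expression. A separate mouse PGK promoter expresses puromycin N-acetyltransferase, allowing selection of transduced cells. ZBTB7B (also called THPOK or c-KROX) is a zinc-finger transcription regulator best known for directing CD4 T-cell lineage commitment. The construct provides stable overexpression of this factor in mammalian cells, and the associated publication concerns spinocerebellar ataxia type 1.
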