Addgene plasmid #180380: W118-1_hZBTB7B
Purpose: lentiviral transduction of human ZBTB7B gene
Depositing lab: Huda Zoghbi. Depositing organization: Baylor College of Medicine. Publication: Dual targeting of brain region-specific kinases potentiates neurological rescue in Spinocerebellar ataxia type 1. Lee WS, Lavery L, Rousseaux MWC, Rutledge EB, Jang Y, Wan YW, Wu SR, Kim W, Al-Ramahi I, Rath S, Adamski CJ, Bondar VV, Tewari A, Soleimani S, Mota S, Yalamanchili HK, Orr HT, Liu Z, Botas J, Zoghbi HY. EMBO J. 2021 Apr 1;40(7):e106106. doi: 10.15252/embj.2020106106. Epub 2021 Mar 11. PubMed 33709453.
Backbone
  Vector backbone: W118-1
  Backbone size w/o insert (bp): 8015
  Vector type: Mammalian Expression, Lentiviral
  Selectable markers: Puromycin
Growth in bacteria
  Bacterial resistance: Ampicillin, 100 μg/mL
  Growth temperature: 37°C
  Growth strain: NEB Stable
  Copy number: Low Copy
Gene/Insert
  Gene/Insert name: ZBTB7B
  Species: H. sapiens (human)
  Insert size (bp): 1620
  Entrez Gene: ZBTB7B (a.k.a. CKROX, THPOK, ZBTB15, ZFP-67, ZFP67, ZNF857B, c-KROX, hcKROX, vGAF)
  Promoter: CMV
  Cloning method: Gateway Cloning
  Sequencing primers: 5′ CMV forward; 3′ CATAGCGTAAAAGGAGCAACA
Terms and licenses: Academic/Nonprofit Terms; Industry Terms: Not Available to Industry
How to cite: W118-1_hZBTB7B was a gift from Huda Zoghbi (Addgene plasmid # 180380 ; http://n2t.net/addgene:180380 ; RRID:Addgene_180380)
