>Addgene plasmid #180380 | W118-1_hZBTB7B | depositor partial sequence | sequence record 350439 | ZBTB7B
ATGGGGAGCCCCGAGGATGACCTGATTGGGATTCCATTCCCGGACCACAGCAGTGAGCTCCTGAGCTGCC
TCAATGAGCAGCGCCAGCTGGGCCACCTATGTGACCTCACCATCCGGACGCAGGGCCTTGAATACCGCAC
CCACAGGGCTGTGCTAGCTGCCTGTAGCCACTACTTCAAGAAGCTTTTCACTGAGGGCGGTGGCGGAGCT
GTCATGGGGGCCGGGGGTAGCGGGACGGCCACTGGGGGAGCAGGGGCCGGTGTGTGTGAGCTGGACTTTG
TAGGGCCAGAGGCACTAGGCGCCCTCCTTGAATTTGCCTATACAGCCACACTGACCACCAGCAGCGCCAA
CATGCCAGCTGTGCTCCAGGCTGCCCGCCTGCTGGAGATCCCGTGTGTCATCGCTGCTTGCATGGAGATT
CTGCAGGGCAGTGGGCTAGAAGCTCCCAGCCCGGACGAGGATGACTGTGAGCGAGCCCGCCAGTATCTGG
AGGCCTTTGCCACAGCCACGGCCTCTGGAGTTCCCAATGGTGAAGACAGTCCTCCACAGGTGCCCCTCCC
ACCACCTCCGCCACCGCCACCTCGGCCTGTTGCCCGCCGCAGCCGCAAGCCCCGGAAAGCTTTCCTGCAA
ACCAAGGGGGCCAGAGCAAACCACCTAGTCCCTGAGGTGCCCACAGTGCCCGCCCATCCCTTGACCTATG
AGGAGGAGGAGGTGGCGGGCAGAGTGGGCAGCAGTGGGGGCAGTGGGCCGGGGGACAGCTACAGCCCTCC
CACAGGAACTGCCTCCCCTCCTGAGGGTCCCCAGAGCTACGAACCCTATGAGGGTGAGGAAGAAGAAGAG
GAGCTGGTATATCCCCCAGCCTATGGGCTGGCGCAGGGTGGCGGGCCCCCGCTGTCCCCAGAGGAGCTGG
GCTCAGATGAGGATGCCATCGATCCTGACCTGATGGCCTACCTAAGCTCCCTGCACCAGGACAACCTGGC
ACCAGGCCTGGACAGCCAAGACAAGCTGGTGCGCAAACGCCGCTCCCAGATGCCTCAGGAGTGCCCTGTC
TGCCACAAGATCATCCATGGGGCAGGCAAACTGCCTCGCCACATGAGGACCCACACAGGCGAGAAGCCCT
TTGCCTGCGAGGTCTGCGGTGTTCGATTCACCAGGAACGACAAGCTGAAGATCCACATGCGGAAGCACAC
GGGAGAGCGCCCCTACTCATGCCCGCACTGCCCAGCCCGCTTCCTGCACAGCTACGACCTCAAGAACCAC
ATGCACCTGCACACAGGGGACCGGCCCTATGAGTGCCACCTGTGCCACAAGGCTTTCGCCAAGGAGGACC
ACCTGCAGCGCCACCTCAAAGGCCAGAACTGCCTGGAGGTGCGCACCCGACGGCGCCGCAAGGACGATGC
ACCACCCCACTACCCACCACCCTCTACCGCTGCTGCATCCCCCGCTGGCCTCGACCTCTCCAATGGCCAC
CTGGACACCTTCCGCCTCTCTCTAGCTCGATTCTGGGAGCAGTCAGCCCCCACTGGGCCCCCGGTCTCTA
CCCCAGGGCCCCCTGATGACGATGAGGAGGAAGGGGCACCCACCACACCCCAGGCTGAAGGTGCCATGGA
GTCCTCTTAG
